>Addgene plasmid #106941 | pEGFP-N1 Full length Importin beta | addgene full sequence | sequence record 204312 | Addgene NGS Result
CGTTACATAACTTACGGTAAATGGCCCGCCTGGCTGACCGCCCAACGACCCCCGCCCATTGACGTCAATA
ATGACGTATGTTCCCATAGTAACGCCAATAGGGACTTTCCATTGACGTCAATGGGTGGAGTATTTACGGT
AAACTGCCCACTTGGCAGTACATCAAGTGTATCATATGCCAAGTACGCCCCCTATTGACGTCAATGACGG
TAAATGGCCCGCCTGGCATTATGCCCAGTACATGACCTTATGGGACTTTCCTACTTGGCAGTACATCTAC
GTATTAGTCATCGCTATTACCATGGTGATGCGGTTTTGGCAGTACATCAATGGGCGTGGATAGCGGTTTG
ACTCACGGGGATTTCCAAGTCTCCACCCCATTGACGTCAATGGGAGTTTGTTTTGGCACCAAAATCAACG
GGACTTTCCAAAATGTCGTAACAACTCCGCCCCATTGACGCAAATGGGCGGTAGGCGTGTACGGTGGGAG
GTCTATATAAGCAGAGCTGGTTTAGTGAACCGTCAGATCCGCTAGCGCTACCGGACTCAGATCTCGAGCT
C
[2628 nt withheld, positions 562-3189]
GATCCACCGGTCGCCACCATGGTGAGCAAGGGCGAGGAGCTGTTCACCGGGGTGGTGCCCATCCTGGTCG
AGCTGGACGGCGACGTAAACGGCCACAAGTTCAGCGTGTCCGGCGAGGGCGAGGGCGATGCCACCTACGG
CAAGCTGACCCTGAAGTTCATCTGCACCACCGGCAAGCTGCCCGTGCCCTGGCCCACCCTCGTGACCACC
CTGACCTACGGCGTGCAGTGCTTCAGCCGCTACCCCGACCACATGAAGCAGCACGACTTCTTCAAGTCCG
CCATGCCCGAAGGCTACGTCCAGGAGCGCACCATCTTCTTCAAGGACGACGGCAACTACAAGACCCGCGC
CGAGGTGAAGTTCGAGGGCGACACCCTGGTGAACCGCATCGAGCTGAAGGGCATCGACTTCAAGGAGGAC
GGCAACATCCTGGGGCACAAGCTGGAGTACAACTACAACAGCCACAACGTCTATATCATGGCCGACAAGC
AGAAGAACGGCATCAAGGTGAACTTCAAGATCCGCCACAACATCGAGGACGGCAGCGTGCAGCTCGCCGA
CCACTACCAGCAGAACACCCCCATCGGCGACGGCCCCGTGCTGCTGCCCGACAACCACTACCTGAGCACC
CAGTCCGCCCTGAGCAAAGACCCCAACGAGAAGCGCGATCACATGGTCCTGCTGGAGTTCGTGACCGCCG
CCGGGATCACTCTCGGCATGGACGAGCTGTACAAGTAAAGCGGCCGCGACTCTAGATCATAATCAGCCAT
ACCACATTTGTAGAGGTTTTACTTGCTTTAAAAAACCTCCCACACCTCCCCCTGAACCTGAAACATAAAA
TGAATGCAATTGTTGTTGTTAACTTGTTTATTGCAGCTTATAATGGTTACAAATAAAGCAATAGCATCAC
AAATTTCACAAATAAAGCATTTTTTTCACTGCATTCTAGTTGTGGTTTGTCCAAACTCATCAATGTATCT
TAAGGCGTAAATTGTAAGCGTTAATATTTTGTTAAAATTCGCGTTAAATTTTTGTTAAATCAGCTCATTT
TTTAACCAATAGGCCGAAATCGGCAAAATCCCTTATAAATCAAAAGAATAGACCGAGATAGGGT
[37 nt withheld, positions 4304-4340]
AAAGAACGTGGACTCCAACGTCAAAGG
[49 nt withheld, positions 4368-4416]
T
[91 nt withheld, positions 4418-4508]
G
[124 nt withheld, positions 4510-4633]
CAGGTGGCACTTTTCGGGGAAATGTGCGCGGAACCCCTATTTGTTTATTTTTCTAAATACATTCAAATAT
GTATCCGCTCATGAGACAATAACCCTGATAAATGCTTCAATAATATTGAAAAAGGAAGAGTCCTGAGGCG
GAAAGAACCAGCTGTGGAATGTGTGTCAGTTAGGGTGTGGAAAGTCCCCAGGCTCCCCAGCAGGCAGAAG
TATGCAAAGCATGCATCTCAATTAGTCAGCAACCAGGTGTGGAAAGTCCCCAGGCTCCCCAGCAGGCAGA
AGTATGCAAAGCATGCATCTCAATTAGTCAGCAACCATAGTCCCGCCCCTAACTCCGCCCATCCCGCCCC
TAACTCCGCCCAGTTCCGCCCATTCTCCGCCCCATGGCTGACTAATTTTTTTTATTTATGCAGAGGCCGA
GGCCGCCTCGGCCTCTGAGCTATTCCAGAAGTAGTGAGGAGGCTTTTTTGGAGGCCTAGGCTTTTGCAAA
GATCGATCAAGAGACAGGATGAGGATCGTTTCGCATGATTGAACAAGATGGATTGCACGCAGGTTCTCCG
GCCGCTTGGGTGGAGAGGCTATTCGGCTATGACTGGGCACAACAGACAATCGGCTGCTCTGATGCCGCCG
TGTTCCGGCTGTCAGCGCAGGGGCGCCCGGTTCTTTTTGTCAAGACCGACCTGTCCGGTGCCCTGAATGA
ACTGCAAGACGAGGCAGCGCGGCTATCGTGGCTGGCCACGACGGGCGTTCCTTGCGCAGCTGTGCTCGAC
GTTGTCACTGAAGCGGGAAGGGACTGGCTGCTATTGGGCGAAGTGCCGGGGCAGGATCTCCTGTCATCTC
ACCTTGCTCCTGCCGAGAAAGTATCCATCATGGCTGATGCAATGCGGCGGCTGCATACGCTTGATCCGGC
TACCTGCCCATTCGACCACCAAGCGAAACATCGCATCGAGCGAGCACGTACTCGGATGGAAGCCGGTCTT
GTCGATCAGGATGATCTGGACGAAGAGCATCAGGGGCTCGCGCCAGCCGAACTGTTCGCCAGGCTCAAGG
CGAGCATGCCCGACGGCGAGGATCTCGTCGTGACCCATGGCGATGCCTGCTTGCCGAATATCATGGTGGA
AAATGGCCGCTTTTCTGGATTCATCGACTGTGGCCGGCTGGGTGTGGCGGACCGCTATCAGGACATAGCG
TTGGCTACCCGTGATATTGCTGAAGAGCTTGGCGGCGAATGGGCTGACCGCTTCCTCGTGCTTTACGGTA
TCGCCGCTCCCGATTCGCAGCGCATCGCCTTCTATCGCCTTCTTGACGAGTTCTTCTGAGCGGGACTCTG
GGGTTCGAAATGACCGACCAAGCGACGCCCAACCTGCCATCACGAGATTTCGATTCCACCGCCGCCTTCT
ATGAAAGGTTGGGCTTCGGAATCGTTTTCCGGGACGCCGGCTGGATGATCCTCCAGCGCGGGGATCTCAT
GCTGGAGTTCTTCGCCCACCCTAGGGGGAGGCTAACTGAAACACGGAAGGAGACAATACCGGAAGGAACC
CGCGCTATGACGGCAATAAAAAGACAGAATAAAACGCACGGTGTTGGGTCGTTTGTTCATAAACGCGGGG
TTCGGTCCCAGGGCTGGCACTCTGTCGATACCCCACCGAGACCCCATTGGGGCCAATACGCCCGCGTTTC
TTCCTTTTCCCCACCCCACCCCCCAAGTTCGGGTGAAGGCCCAGGGCTCGCAGCCAACGTCGGGGCGGCA
GGCCCTGCCATAGCCTCAGGTTACTCATATATACTTTAGATTGATTTAAAACTTCATTTTTAATTTAAAA
GGATCTAGGTGAAGATCCTTTTTGATAATCTCATGACCAAAATCCCTTAACGTGAGTTTTCGTTCCACTG
AGCGTCAGACCCCGTAGAAAAGATCAAAGGATCTTCTTGAGATCCTTTTTTTCTGCGCGTAATCTGCTGC
TTGCAAACAAAAAAACCACCGCTACCAGCGGTGGTTTGTTTGCCGGATCAAGAGCTACCAACTCTTTTTC
CGAAGGTAACTGGCTTCAGCAGAGCGCAGATACCAAATACTGTTCTTCTAGTGTAGCCGTAGTTAGGCCA
CCACTTCAAGAACTCTGTAGCACCGCCTACATACCTCGCTCTGCTAATCCTGTTACCAGTGGCTGCTGCC
AGTGGCGATAAGTCGTGTCTTACCGGGTTGGACTCAAGACGATAGTTACCGGATAAGGCGCAGCGGTCGG
GCTGAACGGGGGGTTCGTGCACACAGCCCAGCTTGGAGCGAACGACCTACACCGAACTGAGATACCTACA
GCGTGAGCTATGAGAAAGCGCCACGCTTCCCGAAGGGAGAAAGGCGGACAGGTATCCGGTAAGCGGCAGG
GTCGGAACAGGAGAGCGCACGAGGGAGCTTCCAGGGGGAAACGCCTGGTATCTTTATAGTCCTGTCGGGT
TTCGCCACCTCTGACTTGAGCGTCGATTTTTGTGATGCTCGTCAGGGGGGCGGAGCCTATGGAAAAACGC
CAGCAACGCGGCCTTTTTACGGTTCCTGGCCTTTTGCTGGCCTTTTGCTCACATGTTCTTTCCTGCGTTA
TCCCCTGATTCTGTGGATAACCGTATTACCGCCATGCATTAGTTATTAATAGTAATCAATTACGGGGTCA
TTAGTTCATAGCCCATATATGGAGTTCCG
Features (pLannotate 1.2.2; 16 found; start..end, strand, type, name):
      1..304     +  enhancer       CMV enhancer: human cytomegalovirus immediate early enhancer
    305..508     +  promoter       CMV promoter: human cytomegalovirus (CMV) immediate early promoter
    531..562     +  misc_feature   MCS (fragment) (sequence partly withheld): multiple cloning site
    562..3189    +  CDS            KPNB1 (sequence withheld): IMB1_HUMAN - Also known as NTF97. Experimental evidence at protein level: Swiss-Prot protein existence level 1. Functions in nuclear protein import, either in association with an adapter protein, like an importin-alpha subunit, which binds to nuclear localization signals (NLS) in cargo substrates, or by acting as autonomous nuclear transport receptor. Acting autonomously, serves itself as NLS receptor. Docking of the importin/substrate complex to the nuclear pore complex (NPC) is mediated by KPNB1 through binding to nucleoporin FxFG repeats and the complex is subsequently translocated through
   3208..3927    +  CDS            EGFP: the original enhanced GFP (Yang et al., 1996) mammalian codon-optimized
   3944..4027    +  CDS            large T antigen (fragment): large T antigen from SV40 (simian virus 40)
   4050..4171    +  polyA_signal   SV40 poly(A) signal: SV40 polyadenylation signal
   4205..4633    -  rep_origin     f1 ori (sequence partly withheld): f1 bacteriophage origin of replication; arrow indicates direction of (+) strand synthesis
   4660..4764    +  promoter       AmpR promoter: bla
   4766..5123    +  promoter       SV40 promoter: SV40 enhancer and early promoter
   5158..5952    +  CDS            NeoR/KanR: aminoglycoside phosphotransferase from Tn5; aph(3')-II (or nptII); confers resistance to neomycin, kanamycin, and G418 (Geneticin®)
   5973..6125    +  CDS            ble (fragment): BLE_KLEPN - Experimental evidence at protein level: Swiss-Prot protein existence level 1. Binding protein with a strong affinity to the bleomycin family of antibiotics. Binds to CL990; an antimitotic-antibiotic compound. From Klebsiella pneumoniae.
   6184..6231    +  polyA_signal   HSV TK poly(A) signal: herpes simplex virus thymidine kinase polyadenylation signal (Cole and Stacy, 1985)
   6322..6338    -  polyA_signal   bGH poly(A) signal (fragment): bovine growth hormone polyadenylation signal
   6560..7148    +  rep_origin     ori: high-copy-number ColE1/pMB1/pBR322/pUC origin of replication
   7263..7322    +  enhancer       CMV enhancer (fragment): human cytomegalovirus immediate early enhancer
