[The description below was written by a language model from this plasmid's Addgene catalogue record and pLannotate feature annotations shown in this document.]
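Description:
pEGFP-N1 Full length Importin beta is a mammalian expression plasmid built on the Clontech pEGFP-N1 backbone for transient production of GFP-tagged human importin beta-1 (KPNB1, also called karyopherin beta-1). The sequenced record is 7,322 nt. It replicates in E. coli from a high-copy ColE1/pUC-type origin and also carries an f1 phage origin. A single NeoR/KanR cassette (Tn5 aminoglycoside phosphotransferase) does double duty. A bacterial bla-type promoter drives it for kanamycin selection in bacteria, while the adjacent SV40 enhancer/early promoter, with an HSV TK polyadenylation signal downstream, allows G418 selection in mammalian cells. The short large T antigen, ble and bGH poly(A) fragments in the feature table look like residual backbone sequence or partial annotation matches rather than functional parts.

The payload is the full-length KPNB1 coding sequence of about 2.6 kb, recorded as cloned between the SacI and BamHI sites of the multiple cloning site. It lies directly downstream of the human cytomegalovirus immediate early enhancer and promoter. EGFP follows the insert after a short linker, consistent with the catalogue's description of a C-terminal GFP tag supplied by the backbone, and the transcript ends at the SV40 poly(A) signal. The result is an importin beta–EGFP fusion expressed strongly in transfected mammalian cells.

Importin beta is a nuclear transport receptor that docks import complexes at the nuclear pore, either through importin alpha adapters or by binding cargo directly. The fluorescent fusion lets its localisation be followed in cells and allows the effects of its overexpression to be examined. The associated publication concerns importin beta transport to spindle poles during mitosis and its regulation of Ran-dependent spindle assembly factors.
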