Addgene plasmid #106941: pEGFP-N1 Full length Importin beta
Purpose: Transient expression of GFP-tagged Importin beta in mammalian cells (CMV promoter)
Depositing lab: Patrizia Lavia. Depositing organization: CNR, Istituto di Biologia e Patologia Molecolari. Publication: Importin beta is transported to spindle poles during mitosis and regulates Ran-dependent spindle assembly factors in mammalian cells. Ciciarello M, Mangiacasale R, Thibier C, Guarguaglini G, Marchetti E, Di Fiore B, Lavia P. J Cell Sci. 2004 Dec 15. 117(Pt 26):6511-22. 10.1242/jcs.01569 PubMed 15572412.
Backbone
  Vector backbone: pEGFP-N1
  Backbone manufacturer: Clontech
  Backbone size w/o insert (bp): 4700
  Vector type: Mammalian Expression
  Selectable markers: Neomycin (select with G418)
Growth in bacteria
  Bacterial resistance: Kanamycin, 50 μg/mL
  Growth temperature: 37°C
  Growth strain: DH5alpha
  Copy number: High Copy
Gene/Insert
  Gene/Insert name: human Importin beta-1 (KPNB1) (alt name: karyopherin beta-1 (KPN1))
  Species: H. sapiens (human)
  Insert size (bp): 2631
  Entrez Gene: KPNB1 (a.k.a. IMB1, IPO1, IPOB, Impnb, NTF97)
  Promoter: CMV promoter
  Tag / fusion protein: GFP (C terminal on backbone)
  Cloning method: Restriction Enzyme; 5′ cloning site SacI (unknown if destroyed); 3′ cloning site BamHI (unknown if destroyed)
Terms and licenses: Academic/Nonprofit Terms; Industry Terms: Not Available to Industry
Depositor comments: This plasmid was created by Antonella Palena in the Lavia Lab.
How to cite: pEGFP-N1 Full length Importin beta was a gift from Patrizia Lavia (Addgene plasmid # 106941 ; http://n2t.net/addgene:106941 ; RRID:Addgene_106941)
